Addgene plasmid #126680: pLenti-mCherry-CDK4KTR
Purpose: Fluorescent reporter for CDK4/6 activity
Depositing lab: Hee Won Yang. Depositing organization: Columbia University. Publication: Stress-mediated exit to quiescence restricted by increasing persistence in CDK4/6 activation. Yang HW, Cappell SD, Jaimovich A, Liu C, Chung M, Daigh LH, Pack LR, Fan Y, Regot S, Covert M, Meyer T. Elife. 2020 Apr 7;9. pii: 44571. doi: 10.7554/eLife.44571. PubMed 32255427.
Backbone
  Vector backbone: pLenti
  Vector type: Mammalian Expression, Lentiviral
  Selectable markers: Puromycin
Growth in bacteria
  Bacterial resistance: Ampicillin, 100 μg/mL
  Growth temperature: 30°C
  Growth strain: NEB Stable
  Copy number: Unknown
Gene/Insert
  Gene/Insert name: RB cterm
  Species: H. sapiens (human)
Terms and licenses: Academic/Nonprofit Terms; Industry Terms: Not Available to Industry
How to cite: pLenti-mCherry-CDK4KTR was a gift from Hee Won Yang (Addgene plasmid # 126680 ; http://n2t.net/addgene:126680 ; RRID:Addgene_126680)
