[The description below was written by a language model from this plasmid's Addgene catalogue record and pLannotate feature annotations shown in this document.]
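Description:
pLenti-mCherry-CDK4KTR is an HIV-1-based lentiviral transfer plasmid for mammalian expression of a live-cell fluorescent reporter of CDK4/6 activity. It is propagated in E. coli through a high-copy ColE1/pUC-type origin with ampicillin selection (AmpR under its bla promoter). Leftover lac promoter/operator and lacI fragments from the cloning backbone are also present. The viral portion is flanked by two HIV-1 LTR sequences, both annotated as truncated. It contains the Ψ packaging signal with a gag fragment, the Rev response element for Rev-dependent nuclear export of the genomic RNA, and the cPPT/CTS. Annotated nef fragments lie next to the LTRs. Together these elements let the cassette be packaged into lentiviral particles and integrated into target cells when packaging functions are supplied in trans.

The payload is driven by the human EF-1α core promoter with its intron A, which gives constitutive expression. The first open reading frame encodes mCherry, followed by a region in which the annotation detects a nuclear export signal fragment and an Rb1 fragment. The catalogue lists the insert as the human RB C-terminus, although the automated annotation matched the mouse protein entry. This layout fits a kinase translocation reporter, in which CDK-dependent phosphorylation of the RB-derived substrate shifts the red fluorescent fusion between nucleus and cytoplasm, so its localisation reports kinase activity. The record itself does not spell out this mechanism. An EMCV IRES then drives translation of puromycin N-acetyltransferase from the same transcript, so transduced cells can be selected with puromycin, and a WPRE enhances transcript expression. The construct is suited to making stable reporter cell lines for single-cell imaging of CDK4/6 activity during cell-cycle entry and exit.
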