Features (pLannotate 1.2.2; 25 found; start..end, strand, type, name):
    254..511     +  LTR            5' LTR (truncated): truncated 5' long terminal repeat (LTR) from HIV-1
    558..683     +  misc_feature   HIV-1 Ψ: packaging signal of human immunodeficiency virus type 1
    667..1005    +  CDS            HIV-1 gag (fragment): gag protein from human immunodeficiency virus 1; gag
   1180..1413    +  misc_feature   RRE: The Rev response element (RRE) of HIV-1 allows for Rev-dependent mRNA export from the nucleus to the cytoplasm.
   1790..1890    +  CDS            Rev (fragment): human immunodeficiency virus 1 (HIV-1) Rev protein; rev; enhances nuclear export of unspliced and incompletely spliced viral mRNAs
   1905..2020    +  misc_feature   cPPT/CTS: central polypurine tract and central termination sequence of HIV-1 (lacking the first T)
   2098..2309    +  promoter       EF-1α core promoter: core promoter for human elongation factor EF-1α
   2310..3248    +  intron         EF-1α intron A: intron upstream of the start codon of human EF-1α
   3267..3974    +  CDS            mCherry: mCherry is a basic (constitutively fluorescent) red fluorescent protein published in 2004, derived from Discosoma sp.. It is reported to be a very rapidly-maturing monomer with low acid sensitivity.
   4071..4087    +  CDS            NES (fragment): nuclear export signal from the HIV Rev protein (Fischer et al., 1995)
   4113..4244    +  CDS            Rb1 (fragment): RB_MOUSE - Also known as Rb-1. Experimental evidence at protein level: Swiss-Prot protein existence level 1. Tumor suppressor that is a key regulator of the G1/S transition of the cell cycle (PubMed:8336704). The hypophosphorylated form binds transcription regulators of the E2F family, preventing transcription of E2F-responsive genes. Both physically blocks E2Fs transactivating domain and recruits chromatin-modifying enzymes that actively repress transcription. Cyclin and CDK-dependent phosphorylation of RB1 induces its dissociation from E2Fs, thereby activating transcription of E2F responsive
   4349..4910    +  misc_feature   IRES: internal ribosome entry site (IRES) of the encephalomyocarditis virus (EMCV)
   4913..5512    +  CDS            PuroR: puromycin N-acetyltransferase; pac from Streptomyces alboniger; confers resistance to puromycin
   5536..6124    +  misc_feature   WPRE: woodchuck hepatitis virus posttranscriptional regulatory element
   6141..6659    +  CDS            nef (fragment): NEF_HV1BR - Experimental evidence at protein level: Swiss-Prot protein existence level 1. Extracellular Nef protein targets CD4(+) T-lymphocytes for apoptosis by interacting with CXCR4 surface receptors (PubMed:14990729). From Human immunodeficiency virus type 1 group M subtype B (isolate BRU/LAI) (HIV-1).
   6707..6964    +  LTR            5' LTR (truncated): truncated 5' long terminal repeat (LTR) from HIV-1
   7116..7132    -  protein_bind   lac operator: The lac repressor binds to the lac operator to inhibit transcription in E. coli. This inhibition can be relieved by adding lactose or isopropyl-β-D-thiogalactopyranoside (IPTG). lac repressor encoded by lacI
   7140..7170    -  promoter       lac promoter: promoter for the E. coli lac operon
   7185..7206    -  protein_bind   CAP binding site: CAP binding activates transcription in the presence of cAMP. E. coli catabolite activator protein
   7219..7311    -  CDS            lacI (fragment): lac repressor; lacI; The lac repressor binds to the lac operator to inhibit transcription in E. coli. This inhibition can be relieved by adding lactose or isopropyl-β-D-thiogalactopyranoside (IPTG).
   7494..8082    -  rep_origin     ori: high-copy-number ColE1/pMB1/pBR322/pUC origin of replication
   8253..9113    -  CDS            AmpR: β-lactamase; bla; confers resistance to ampicillin, carbenicillin, and related antibiotics
   9114..9218    -  promoter       AmpR promoter: bla
   9266..9400    +  polyA_signal   SV40 poly(A) signal: SV40 polyadenylation signal
   9567..206     +  CDS            nef (fragment) (across the origin): NEF_HV1BR - Experimental evidence at protein level: Swiss-Prot protein existence level 1. Extracellular Nef protein targets CD4(+) T-lymphocytes for apoptosis by interacting with CXCR4 surface receptors (PubMed:14990729). From Human immunodeficiency virus type 1 group M subtype B (isolate BRU/LAI) (HIV-1).
>Addgene plasmid #126680 | pLenti-mCherry-CDK4KTR | addgene full sequence | sequence record 251143 | Addgene NGS Result
CCTTTGGATGGTGCTACAAGCTAGTACCAGTTGAGCCAGATAAGGTAGAAGAGGCCAATAAAGGAGAGAA
CACCAGCTTGTTACACCCTGTGAGCCTGCATGGGATGGATGACCCGGAGAGAGAAGTGTTAGAGTGGAGG
TTTGACAGCCGCCTAGCATTTCATCACGTGGCCCGAGAGCTGCATCCGGAGTACTTCAAGAACTGCTGAT
ATCGAGCTTGCTACAAGGGACTTTCCGCTGGGGACTTTCCAGGGAGGCGTGGCCTGGGCGGGACTGGGGA
GTGGCGAGCCCTCAGATCCTGCATATAAGCAGCTGCTTTTTGCCTGTACTGGGTCTCTCTGGTTAGACCA
GATCTGAGCCTGGGAGCTCTCTGGCTAACTAGGGAACCCACTGCTTAAGCCTCAATAAAGCTTGCCTTGA
GTGCTTCAAGTAGTGTGTGCCCGTCTGTTGTGTGACTCTGGTAACTAGAGATCCCTCAGACCCTTTTAGT
CAGTGTGGAAAATCTCTAGCAGTGGCGCCCGAACAGGGACTTGAAAGCGAAAGGGAAACCAGAGGAGCTC
TCTCGACGCAGGACTCGGCTTGCTGAAGCGCGCACGGCAAGAGGCGAGGGGCGGCGACTGGTGAGTACGC
CAAAAATTTTGACTAGCGGAGGCTAGAAGGAGAGAGATGGGTGCGAGAGCGTCAGTATTAAGCGGGGGAG
AATTAGATCGCGATGGGAAAAAATTCGGTTAAGGCCAGGGGGAAAGAAAAAATATAAATTAAAACATATA
GTATGGGCAAGCAGGGAGCTAGAACGATTCGCAGTTAATCCTGGCCTGTTAGAAACATCAGAAGGCTGTA
GACAAATACTGGGACAGCTACAACCATCCCTTCAGACAGGATCAGAAGAACTTAGATCATTATATAATAC
AGTAGCAACCCTCTATTGTGTGCATCAAAGGATAGAGATAAAAGACACCAAGGAAGCTTTAGACAAGATA
GAGGAAGAGCAAAACAAAAGTAAGACCACCGCACAGCAAGCGGCCGGCCGCTGATCTTCAGACCTGGAGG
AGGAGATATGAGGGACAATTGGAGAAGTGAATTATATAAATATAAAGTAGTAAAAATTGAACCATTAGGA
GTAGCACCCACCAAGGCAAAGAGAAGAGTGGTGCAGAGAGAAAAAAGAGCAGTGGGAATAGGAGCTTTGT
TCCTTGGGTTCTTGGGAGCAGCAGGAAGCACTATGGGCGCAGCGTCAATGACGCTGACGGTACAGGCCAG
ACAATTATTGTCTGGTATAGTGCAGCAGCAGAACAATTTGCTGAGGGCTATTGAGGCGCAACAGCATCTG
TTGCAACTCACAGTCTGGGGCATCAAGCAGCTCCAGGCAAGAATCCTGGCTGTGGAAAGATACCTAAAGG
ATCAACAGCTCCTGGGGATTTGGGGTTGCTCTGGAAAACTCATTTGCACCACTGCTGTGCCTTGGAATGC
TAGTTGGAGTAATAAATCTCTGGAACAGATTTGGAATCACACGACCTGGATGGAGTGGGACAGAGAAATT
AACAATTACACAAGCTTAATACACTCCTTAATTGAAGAATCGCAAAACCAGCAAGAAAAGAATGAACAAG
AATTATTGGAATTAGATAAATGGGCAAGTTTGTGGAATTGGTTTAACATAACAAATTGGCTGTGGTATAT
AAAATTATTCATAATGATAGTAGGAGGCTTGGTAGGTTTAAGAATAGTTTTTGCTGTACTTTCTATAGTG
AATAGAGTTAGGCAGGGATATTCACCATTATCGTTTCAGACCCACCTCCCAACCCCGAGGGGACCCGACA
GGCCCGAAGGAATAGAAGAAGAAGGTGGAGAGAGAGACAGAGACAGATCCATTCGATTAGTGAACGGATC
TCGACGGTATCGCCTTTAAAAGAAAAGGGGGGATTGGGGGGTACAGTGCAGGGGAAAGAATAGTAGACAT
AATAGCAACAGACATACAAACTAAAGAATTACAAAAACAAATTACAAAAATTCAAAATTTTCGGGTTTAT
TACAGGGACAGCAGAGATCCAGTTTATCGATGAGGCCCTTTCGTCTTCACTCGAGGTGCCCGTCAGTGGG
CAGAGCGCACATCGCCCACAGTCCCCGAGAAGTTGGGGGGAGGGGTCGGCAATTGAACCGGTGCCTAGAG
AAGGTGGCGCGGGGTAAACTGGGAAAGTGATGTCGTGTACTGGCTCCGCCTTTTTCCCGAGGGTGGGGGA
GAACCGTATATAAGTGCAGTAGTCGCCGTGAACGTTCTTTTTCGCAACGGGTTTGCCGCCAGAACACAGG
TAAGTGCCGTGTGTGGTTCCCGCGGGCCTGGCCTCTTTACGGGTTATGGCCCTTGCGTGCCTTGAATTAC
TTCCACCTGGCTGCAGTACGTGATTCTTGATCCCGAGCTTCGGGTTGGAAGTGGGTGGGAGAGTTCGAGG
CCTTGCGCTTAAGGAGCCCCTTCGCCTCGTGCTTGAGTTGAGGCCTGGCCTGGGCGCTGGGGCCGCCGCG
TGCGAATCTGGTGGCACCTTCGCGCCTGTCTCGCTGCTTTCGATAAGTCTCTAGCCATTTAAAATTTTTG
ATGACCTGCTGCGACGCTTTTTTTCTGGCAAGATAGTCTTGTAAATGCGGGCCAAGATCTGCACACTGGT
ATTTCGGTTTTTGGGGCCGCGGGCGGCGACGGGGCCCGTGCGTCCCAGCGCACATGTTCGGCGAGGCGGG
GCCTGCGAGCGCGGCCACCGAGAATCGGACGGGGGTAGTCTCAAGCTGGCCGGCCTGCTCTGGTGCCTGG
CCTCGCGCCGCCGTGTATCGCCCCGCCCTGGGCGGCAAGGCTGGCCCGGTCGGCACCAGTTGCGTGAGCG
GAAAGATGGCCGCTTCCCGGCCCTGCTGCAGGGAGCTCAAAATGGAGGACGCGGCGCTCGGGAGAGCGGG
CGGGTGAGTCACCCACACAAAGGAAAAGGGCCTTTCCGTCCTCAGCCGTCGCTTCATGTGACTCCACGGA
GTACCGGGCGCCGTCCAGGCACCTCGATTAGTTCTCGAGCTTTTGGAGTACGTCGTCTTTAGGTTGGGGG
GAGGGGTTTTATGCGATGGAGTTTCCCCACACTGAGTGGGTGGAGACTGAAGTTAGGCCAGCTTGGCACT
TGATGTAATTCTCCTTGGAATTTGCCCTTTTTGAGTTTGGATCTTGGTTCATTCTCAAGCCTCAGACAGT
GGTTCAAAGTTTTTTTCTTCCATTTCAGGTGTCGTGAGGATCCACCATGGTGAGCAAGGGCGAGGAGGAT
AACATGGCCATCATCAAGGAGTTCATGCGCTTCAAGGTGCACATGGAGGGCTCCGTGAACGGCCACGAGT
TCGAGATCGAGGGCGAGGGCGAGGGCCGCCCCTACGAGGGCACCCAGACCGCCAAGCTGAAGGTGACCAA
GGGTGGCCCCCTGCCCTTCGCCTGGGACATCCTGTCCCCTCAGTTCATGTACGGCTCCAAGGCCTACGTG
AAGCACCCCGCCGACATCCCCGACTACTTGAAGCTGTCCTTCCCCGAGGGCTTCAAGTGGGAGCGCGTGA
TGAACTTCGAGGACGGCGGCGTGGTGACCGTGACCCAGGACTCCTCCCTGCAGGACGGCGAGTTCATCTA
CAAGGTGAAGCTGCGCGGCACCAACTTCCCCTCCGACGGCCCCGTAATGCAGAAGAAGACCATGGGCTGG
GAGGCCTCCTCCGAGCGGATGTACCCCGAGGACGGCGCCCTGAAGGGCGAGATCAAGCAGAGGCTGAAGC
TGAAGGACGGCGGCCACTACGACGCTGAGGTCAAGACCACCTACAAGGCCAAGAAGCCCGTGCAGCTGCC
CGGCGCCTACAACGTCAACATCAAGTTGGACATCACCTCCCACAACGAGGACTACACCATCGTGGAACAG
TACGAACGCGCCGAGGGCCGCCACTCCACCGGCGGCATGGACGAGCTGTACAAGAGTGCTGGTGGTAGTG
CTGGTGGTAAGCGCTCGGCCGGTCTCAACGAAGACGAGTCGCCATCTAAGAAGCTGCCATCGCCGACCGT
GTCGTCAAGGCTGGAGCGCCTGACCCTCCAGAGATCAAGAATCTTGAGCACTAGTGATGGAAGTAAACAT
CTCCCAGGAGAGTCCAAATTTCAGCAGAAACTGGCAGAAATGACTTCTACTCGAACACGAATGCAAAAGC
AGAAAATGAATGATAGCATGGATACCTCAAACAAGGAAGAGAAGTAAGAATTCCTCGAGGGCGGCCGCTC
TAGAGTCGACGGGCCGCGGTAACAATTGTTAACTAACTTAAGCTAGCAACGGTTTCCCTCTAGCGGGATC
AATTCCGCCCCCCCCCCCTAACGTTACTGGCCGAAGCCGCTTGGAATAAGGCCGGTGTGCGTTTGTCTAT
ATGTTATTTTCCACCATATTGCCGTCTTTTGGCAATGTGAGGGCCCGGAAACCTGGCCCTGTCTTCTTGA
CGAGCATTCCTAGGGGTCTTTCCCCTCTCGCCAAAGGAATGCAAGGTCTGTTGAATGTCGTGAAGGAAGC
AGTTCCTCTGGAAGCTTCTTGAAGACAAACAACGTCTGTAGCGACCCTTTGCAGGCAGCGGAACCCCCCA
CCTGGCGACAGGTGCCTCTGCGGCCAAAAGCCACGTGTATAAGATACACCTGCAAAGGCGGCACAACCCC
AGTGCCACGTTGTGAGTTGGATAGTTGTGGAAAGAGTCAAATGGCTCTCCTCAAGCGTATTCAACAAGGG
GCTGAAGGATGCCCAGAAGGTACCCCATTGTATGGGATCTGATCTGGGGCCTCGGTGCACATGCTTTACA
TGTGTTTAGTCGAGGTTAAAAAAACGTCTAGGCCCCCCGAACCACGGGGACGTGGTTTTCCTTTGAAAAA
CACGATAATACCATGACCGAGTACAAGCCCACGGTGCGCCTCGCCACCCGCGACGACGTCCCCAGGGCCG
TACGCACCCTCGCCGCCGCGTTCGCCGACTACCCCGCCACGCGCCACACCGTCGATCCGGACCGCCACAT
CGAGCGGGTCACCGAGCTGCAAGAACTCTTCCTCACGCGCGTCGGGCTCGACATCGGCAAGGTGTGGGTC
GCGGACGACGGCGCCGCGGTGGCGGTCTGGACCACGCCGGAGAGCGTCGAAGCGGGGGCGGTGTTCGCCG
AGATCGGCCCGCGCATGGCCGAGTTGAGCGGTTCCCGGCTGGCCGCGCAGCAACAGATGGAAGGCCTCCT
GGCGCCGCACCGGCCCAAGGAGCCCGCGTGGTTCCTGGCCACCGTCGGCGTCTCGCCCGACCACCAGGGC
AAGGGTCTGGGCAGCGCCGTCGTGCTCCCCGGAGTGGAGGCGGCCGAGCGCGCCGGGGTGCCCGCCTTCC
TGGAGACCTCCGCGCCCCGCAACCTCCCCTTCTACGAGCGGCTCGGCTTCACCGTCACCGCCGACGTCGA
GGTGCCCGAAGGACCGCGCACCTGGTGCATGACCCGCAAGCCCGGTGCCTGACCCGGGCGGGGCGCGTCT
GGAACAATCAACCTCTGGATTACAAAATTTGTGAAAGATTGACTGGTATTCTTAACTATGTTGCTCCTTT
TACGCTATGTGGATACGCTGCTTTAATGCCTTTGTATCATGCTATTGCTTCCCGTATGGCTTTCATTTTC
TCCTCCTTGTATAAATCCTGGTTGCTGTCTCTTTATGAGGAGTTGTGGCCCGTTGTCAGGCAACGTGGCG
TGGTGTGCACTGTGTTTGCTGACGCAACCCCCACTGGTTGGGGCATTGCCACCACCTGTCAGCTCCTTTC
CGGGACTTTCGCTTTCCCCCTCCCTATTGCCACGGCGGAACTCATCGCCGCCTGCCTTGCCCGCTGCTGG
ACAGGGGCTCGGCTGTTGGGCACTGACAATTCCGTGGTGTTGTCGGGGAAGCTGACGTCCTTTCCATGGC
TGCTCGCCTGTGTTGCCACCTGGATTCTGCGCGGGACGTCCTTCTGCTACGTCCCTTCGGCCCTCAATCC
AGCGGACCTTCCTTCCCGCGGCCTGCTGCCGGCTCTGCGGCCTCTTCCGCGTCTTCGCCTTCGCCCTCAG
ACGAGTCGGATCTCCCTTTGGGCCGCCTCCCCGCCTGGAATTAATTCTGCAGTCGAGACCTAGAAAAACA
TGGAGCAATCACAAGTAGCAATACAGCAGCTACCAATGCTGATTGTGCCTGGCTAGAAGCACAAGAGGAG
GAGGAGGTGGGTTTTCCAGTCACACCTCAGGTACCTTTAAGACCAATGACTTACAAGGCAGCTGTAGATC
TTAGCCACTTTTTAAAAGAAAAGAGGGGACTGGAAGGGCTAATTCACTCCCAACGAAGACAAGATATCCT
TGATCTGTGGATCTACCACACACAAGGCTACTTCCCTGATTAGCAGAACTACACACCAGGGCCAGGGGTC
AGATATCCACTGACCTTTGGATGGTGCTACAAGCTAGTACCAGTTGAGCCAGATAAGGTAGAAGAGGCCA
ATAAAGGAGAGAACACCAGCTTGTTACACCCTGTGAGCCTGCATGGGATGGATGACCCGGAGAGAGAAGT
GTTAGAGTGGAGGTTTGACAGCCGCCTAGCATTTCATCACGTGGCCCGAGAGCTGCATCCGGAGTACTTC
AAGAACTGCTGATATCGAGCTTGCTACAAGGGACTTTCCGCTGGGGACTTTCCAGGGAGGCGTGGCCTGG
GCGGGACTGGGGAGTGGCGAGCCCTCAGATCCTGCATATAAGCAGCTGCTTTTTGCCTGTACTGGGTCTC
TCTGGTTAGACCAGATCTGAGCCTGGGAGCTCTCTGGCTAACTAGGGAACCCACTGCTTAAGCCTCAATA
AAGCTTGCCTTGAGTGCTTCAAGTAGTGTGTGCCCGTCTGTTGTGTGACTCTGGTAACTAGAGATCCCTC
AGACCCTTTTAGTCAGTGTGGAAAATCTCTAGCAGTAGTAGTTCATGTCATCTTATTATTCAGTATTTAT
AACTTGCAAAGAAATGAATATCAGAGAGTGAGAGGCCTTGACATTGCTAGCGTTTACCGTCGACCTCTAG
CTAGAGCTTGGCGTAATCATGGTCATAGCTGTTTCCTGTGTGAAATTGTTATCCGCTCACAATTCCACAC
AACATACGAGCCGGAAGCATAAAGTGTAAAGCCTGGGGTGCCTAATGAGTGAGCTAACTCACATTAATTG
CGTTGCGCTCACTGCCCGCTTTCCAGTCGGGAAACCTGTCGTGCCAGCTGCATTAATGAATCGGCCAACG
CGCGGGGAGAGGCGGTTTGCGTATTGGGCGCTCTTCCGCTTCCTCGCTCACTGACTCGCTGCGCTCGGTC
GTTCGGCTGCGGCGAGCGGTATCAGCTCACTCAAAGGCGGTAATACGGTTATCCACAGAATCAGGGGATA
ACGCAGGAAAGAACATGTGAGCAAAAGGCCAGCAAAAGGCCAGGAACCGTAAAAAGGCCGCGTTGCTGGC
GTTTTTCCATAGGCTCCGCCCCCCTGACGAGCATCACAAAAATCGACGCTCAAGTCAGAGGTGGCGAAAC
CCGACAGGACTATAAAGATACCAGGCGTTTCCCCCTGGAAGCTCCCTCGTGCGCTCTCCTGTTCCGACCC
TGCCGCTTACCGGATACCTGTCCGCCTTTCTCCCTTCGGGAAGCGTGGCGCTTTCTCATAGCTCACGCTG
TAGGTATCTCAGTTCGGTGTAGGTCGTTCGCTCCAAGCTGGGCTGTGTGCACGAACCCCCCGTTCAGCCC
GACCGCTGCGCCTTATCCGGTAACTATCGTCTTGAGTCCAACCCGGTAAGACACGACTTATCGCCACTGG
CAGCAGCCACTGGTAACAGGATTAGCAGAGCGAGGTATGTAGGCGGTGCTACAGAGTTCTTGAAGTGGTG
GCCTAACTACGGCTACACTAGAAGAACAGTATTTGGTATCTGCGCTCTGCTGAAGCCAGTTACCTTCGGA
AAAAGAGTTGGTAGCTCTTGATCCGGCAAACAAACCACCGCTGGTAGCGGTGGTTTTTTTGTTTGCAAGC
AGCAGATTACGCGCAGAAAAAAAGGATCTCAAGAAGATCCTTTGATCTTTTCTACGGGGTCTGACGCTCA
GTGGAACGAAAACTCACGTTAAGGGATTTTGGTCATGAGATTATCAAAAAGGATCTTCACCTAGATCCTT
TTAAATTAAAAATGAAGTTTTAAATCAATCTAAAGTATATATGAGTAAACTTGGTCTGACAGTTACCAAT
GCTTAATCAGTGAGGCACCTATCTCAGCGATCTGTCTATTTCGTTCATCCATAGTTGCCTGACTCCCCGT
CGTGTAGATAACTACGATACGGGAGGGCTTACCATCTGGCCCCAGTGCTGCAATGATACCGCGAGACCCA
CGCTCACCGGCTCCAGATTTATCAGCAATAAACCAGCCAGCCGGAAGGGCCGAGCGCAGAAGTGGTCCTG
CAACTTTATCCGCCTCCATCCAGTCTATTAATTGTTGCCGGGAAGCTAGAGTAAGTAGTTCGCCAGTTAA
TAGTTTGCGCAACGTTGTTGCCATTGCTACAGGCATCGTGGTGTCACGCTCGTCGTTTGGTATGGCTTCA
TTCAGCTCCGGTTCCCAACGATCAAGGCGAGTTACATGATCCCCCATGTTGTGCAAAAAAGCGGTTAGCT
CCTTCGGTCCTCCGATCGTTGTCAGAAGTAAGTTGGCCGCAGTGTTATCACTCATGGTTATGGCAGCACT
GCATAATTCTCTTACTGTCATGCCATCCGTAAGATGCTTTTCTGTGACTGGTGAGTACTCAACCAAGTCA
TTCTGAGAATAGTGTATGCGGCGACCGAGTTGCTCTTGCCCGGCGTCAATACGGGATAATACCGCGCCAC
ATAGCAGAACTTTAAAAGTGCTCATCATTGGAAAACGTTCTTCGGGGCGAAAACTCTCAAGGATCTTACC
GCTGTTGAGATCCAGTTCGATGTAACCCACTCGTGCACCCAACTGATCTTCAGCATCTTTTACTTTCACC
AGCGTTTCTGGGTGAGCAAAAACAGGAAGGCAAAATGCCGCAAAAAAGGGAATAAGGGCGACACGGAAAT
GTTGAATACTCATACTCTTCCTTTTTCAATATTATTGAAGCATTTATCAGGGTTATTGTCTCATGAGCGG
ATACATATTTGAATGTATTTAGAAAAATAAACAAATAGGGGTTCCGCGCACATTTCCCCGAAAAGTGCCA
CCTGACGTCGACGGATCGGGAGATCAACTTGTTTATTGCAGCTTATAATGGTTACAAATAAAGCAATAGC
ATCACAAATTTCACAAATAAAGCATTTTTTTCACTGCATTCTAGTTGTGGTTTGTCCAAACTCATCAATG
TATCTTATCATGTCTGGATCAACTGGATAACTCAAGCTAACCAAAATCATCCCAAACTTCCCACCCCATA
CCCTATTACCACTGCCAATTACCTGTGGTTTCATTTACTCTAAACCTGTGATTCCTCTGAATTATTTTCA
TTTTAAAGAAATTGTATTTGTTAAATATGTACTACAAACTTAGTAGTTGGAAGGGCTAATTCACTCCCAA
AGAAGACAAGATATCCTTGATCTGTGGATCTACCACACACAAGGCTACTTCCCTGATTAGCAGAACTACA
CACCAGGGCCAGGGGTCAGATATCCACTGA
